>Addgene plasmid #24442 | K343CLM A337C | addgene partial sequence | sequence record 30388 | 24442 with GFP-R
TCTTCTCCTTTACTCATGGTACCCTTCTTTTTCCACTGTTCGCAGGTGAGCTCCACATTGACACTAACTG
TGTTCTTAATTGTTTTGGCCCTTTGGCCAAATAAGAGTGTAGATTTTGTTTCAGACTCATTGTATGATGA
TGGAGAGCAGCAAATTACAATAGTGGTTCTAGCGTTGCCACCTAGGCTATCTTGAAGGATTCTTGTCATT
TTACTATCTCGATATGGAACATAAGTACTACCCTCAGCCAAAGCAGAAATAACATTTCCAAGAGCAGAAA
GTGACTTGTTGATGTTTTTAGCTTCATCCAGCACAGCACCTTCAGCTCCAGTTTTACTAACCTTTTCACT
ACCAGCTAAATCAACTAGATAAAGTTTTCCACTCAGCTTTTGTTCCGTTTGTGTGTTCTCTTGTTTGACA
TTAATAAGAAATATACTGTGACTCCTAGAGCTATGTTCATTCATATTTGTAACTGCTACATGTCTGTTGG
ATTTTCCTTCATCTATTGTATCCATAACTTCATCTGGACTACTTACAAAACGCTCTGTGGCTCCCTTTAC
ATAGGGAACTCGGTTTTTGTCTTCATGAACTGAAAGGTTGGTCTTTGAAACATCTAACAGGTCCCTTATC
TTATCCAAATATATTTCAAAATATGAAACCTTAATATGAAATTCCAAATTTTCATCCATGGAGTAAATAT
AATTAAAAATATCTTGCACTATTCTTGGAATAATTCCCATGCCTTCTGGATCATGAAGTTTACCCTCCAT
TGTGTGTGTCTTCCCAGAGGATGTTTGGCCGTATGCAAATATTGTTCC
