>Addgene plasmid #24442 | K343CLM A337C | addgene partial sequence | sequence record 30389 | 24442 with T7-term
TCTTTCGGGCTTTGTTAGCAGCCGGATCTGCTCGAGTTAATGGTGATGATGGTGATGTTTGTATAGTTCA
TCCATGCCATGTGTAATCCCAGCAGCTGTTACAAACTCAAGAAGGACCATGTGGTCTCTCTTTTCGTTGG
GATCTTTCGAAAGGGCAGATTGTGTGGACAGGTAATGGTTGTCTGGTAAAAGGACAGGGCCATCGCCAAT
TGGAGTATTTTGTTGATAATGGTCTGCTAGTTGAACGCTTCCATCTTCAATGTTGTGTCTAATTTTGAAG
TTAACTTTGATTCCATTCTTTTGTTTGTCTGCCATGATGTATACATTGTGTGAGTTATAGTTGTATTCCA
ATTTGTGTCCAAGAATGTTTCCATCTTCTTTAAAATCAATACCTTTTAACTCGATTCTATTAACAAGGGT
ATCACCTTCAAACTTGACTTCAGCACGTGTCTTGTAGTTCCCGTCATCTTTGAAAAATATAGTTCTTTCC
TGTACATAACCTTCGGGCATGGCACTCTTGAAAAAGTCATGCTGTTTCATATGATCTGGGTATCTTGAAA
AGCATTGAACACCATAAGTCAGAGTAGTGACAAGTGTTGGCCATGGAACAGGTAGTTTTCCAGTAGTGCA
AATAAATTTAAGG
