>Addgene plasmid #24442 | K343CLM A337C | addgene partial sequence | sequence record 30390 | 24442 with T7
TTTGTTTAACTTTAAGAAGGAGATATACATATGGCGGACCTGGCCGAGTCTAATATTAAAGTGATGTGTC
GCTTCAGACCTCTCAACGAGTCTGAAGTGAACCGCGGCGACAAGTACATCGCCAAGTTTCAGGGAGAAGA
CACGGTCGTGATCGCGTCCAAGCCTTATGCATTTGATCGGGTGTTCCAGTCAAGCACATCTCAAGAGCAA
GTGTATAATGACGCCGCAAAGAAGATTGTTAAAGACGTCCTTGAAGGATATAATGGAACAATATTTGCAT
ACGGCCAAACATCCTCTGGGAAGACACACACAATGGAGGGTAAACTTCATGATCCAGAAGGCATGGGAAT
TATTCCAAGAATAGTGCAAGATATTTTTAATTATATTTACTCCATGGATGAAAATTTGGAATTTCATATT
AAGGTTTCATATTTTGAAATATATTTGGATAAGATAAGGGACCTGTTAGATGTTTCAAAGACCAACCTTT
CAGTTCATGAAGACAAAAACCGAGTTCCCTATGTAAAGGGAGCCACAGAGCGTTTTGTAAGTAGTCCAGA
TGAAGTTATGGATACAATAGATGAAGGAAAATCCAACAGACATGTAGCAGTTACAAATATGAATGAACAT
AGCTCTAGGAGTCACAGTATATTTCTTATTAATGTCAAACNAAGANAAACACACAAAC
