[The description below was written by a language model from this plasmid's Addgene catalogue record.]
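Description:
K343CLM A337C is a bacterial expression plasmid built on the pET17b backbone (about 3.3 kb without insert). It carries ampicillin resistance for selection in E. coli and is recorded as high copy. pET17b is a T7-driven expression vector, which fits the T7 promoter and T7 terminator sequencing primers listed. The record gives only a cloning strain, and protein production from such vectors normally requires a host that supplies T7 RNA polymerase. No feature table is provided, so the exact regulatory elements and junctions cannot be confirmed from the record.

The insert is a roughly 1 kb fragment of human conventional kinesin heavy chain (KIF5B). Its size and the construct name suggest a truncated, monomeric motor domain ending near residue 343, though an alternative name in the record refers to K339, so the precise truncation point is ambiguous. The "CLM" designation corresponds to a cysteine-light mutant in which six native cysteines are replaced (C7S, C65A, C168A, C174S, C294A, C330S). A single cysteine is then reintroduced at position 337 (A337C). The kinesin fragment is fused at its C terminus to GFP and a 6xHis tag, giving a fluorescent handle and a means of metal-affinity purification.

Removing the reactive native cysteines and placing one at a defined site allows site-specific chemistry such as thiol labelling or disulfide formation. The associated publication used reversible disulfide cross-linking to restrict kinesin conformational changes and identify the one that produces motility. This single-cysteine construct probably belongs to that series, though its specific role is not stated.
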