Addgene plasmid #24442: K343CLM A337C
Depositing lab: Ron Vale. Depositing organization: University of California, San Francisco (UCSF). Publication: Controlling kinesin by reversible disulfide cross-linking. Identifying the motility-producing conformational change. Tomishige M, Vale RD. J Cell Biol. 2000 Nov 27. 151(5):1081-92. 10.1083/jcb.151.5.1081 PubMed 11086009.
Backbone
  Vector backbone: pET17b
  Backbone size w/o insert (bp): 3300
  Vector type: Bacterial Expression
Growth in bacteria
  Bacterial resistance: Ampicillin, 100 μg/mL
  Growth temperature: 37°C
  Growth strain: DH5alpha
  Copy number: High Copy
Gene/Insert
  Gene/Insert name: Kinesin (alt names: K339CLM-GFP; KIF5B)
  Species: H. sapiens (human)
  Insert size (bp): 1026
  Mutation: C7S/C65A/C168A/C174S/C294A/C330S, A337C
  Entrez Gene: KIF5B (a.k.a. HEL-S-61, KINH, KNS, KNS1, UKHC)
  Tag / fusion protein: GFP (C terminal on insert); 6XHis (C terminal on insert)
  Cloning method: Restriction Enzyme
  Sequencing primers: 5′ T7, GFP-R; 3′ T7-term
Terms and licenses: Academic/Nonprofit Terms; Industry Terms: Not Available to Industry
How to cite: K343CLM A337C was a gift from Ron Vale (Addgene plasmid # 24442 ; http://n2t.net/addgene:24442 ; RRID:Addgene_24442)
